Addgene plasmid #233814: pWN022
Purpose: MoClo-YTK; type3B; Auxin systems; AIDΔ34
Depositing lab: Jeff Hasty. Depositing organization: University of California, San Diego (UCSD). Publication: A Standardized Set of MoClo-Compatible Inducible Promoter Systems for Tunable Gene Expression in Yeast. O'Laughlin R, Tran Q, Lezia A, Ngamkanjanarat W, Emmanuele P, Hao N, Hasty J. ACS Synth Biol. 2024 Jan 19;13(1):85-102. doi: 10.1021/acssynbio.3c00184. Epub 2023 Dec 11. PubMed 38079574.
Backbone
  Vector backbone: pYTK001
  Vector type: Yeast Expression
Growth in bacteria
  Bacterial resistance: Chloramphenicol, 25 μg/mL
  Growth temperature: 37°C
  Growth strain: DH5alpha
  Copy number: High Copy
Gene/Insert
  Gene/Insert name: AIDΔ34
  Species: S. cerevisiae (budding yeast)
  Cloning method: Golden Gate
Terms and licenses: Academic/Nonprofit Terms; Industry Terms: Not Available to Industry
How to cite: pWN022 was a gift from Jeff Hasty (Addgene plasmid # 233814 ; http://n2t.net/addgene:233814 ; RRID:Addgene_233814)
