[The description below was written by a language model from this plasmid's Addgene catalogue record and pLannotate feature annotations shown in this document.]
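Description:
pWN022 is a MoClo Yeast Toolkit (YTK) part plasmid built in the pYTK001 entry backbone, holding a single standardized part rather than a complete expression cassette. At about 2 kb it is a minimal bacterial storage vector. It replicates in E. coli from a high-copy ColE1/pUC-type origin and is selected with chloramphenicol through a cat gene driven by its native promoter and followed by a lambda t0 terminator. No yeast origin, yeast marker, promoter or yeast terminator is annotated, which fits its role as a donor part. Although it is catalogued as a yeast expression vector, it is not expressed in yeast until assembled with other parts.

The insert is AIDΔ34, an auxin-inducible degron. Annotation identifies it as a roughly 340 bp fragment of IAA17 (AXR3), a short-lived Aux/IAA transcriptional repressor. The catalogue lists the insert species as S. cerevisiae, but the feature table indicates that the coding sequence derives from Arabidopsis thaliana; the listed species probably reflects the intended host. The record does not define what the Δ34 truncation removes.

As a type 3B part, the fragment occupies the second half of a split coding-sequence position in the YTK scheme. Golden Gate assembly can therefore fuse it in frame downstream of a type 3A coding part, between a chosen promoter and terminator. In auxin-based systems, a protein carrying such a degron is targeted for degradation when auxin is added, provided a compatible plant auxin-receptor F-box protein is also present; that receptor is not encoded here. The plasmid belongs to a standardized set of MoClo-compatible inducible systems for tunable gene expression in yeast.
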