Features (pLannotate 1.2.2; 5 found; start..end, strand, type, name):
     14..355     +  CDS            IAA17 (fragment): IAA17_ARATH - Also known as AXR3. Experimental evidence at protein level: Swiss-Prot protein existence level 1. Aux/IAA proteins are short-lived transcriptional factors that function as repressors of early auxin response genes at low auxin concentrations. Repression is thought to result from the interaction with auxin response factors (ARFs), proteins that bind to the auxin- responsive promoter element (AuxRE). Formation of heterodimers with ARF proteins may alter their ability to modulate early auxin response genes expression. From Arabidopsis thaliana (Mouse-ear cress).
    375..409     -  terminator     lambda t0 terminator: minimal transcription terminator from phage lambda (Scholtissek and Grosse, 1987)
    483..1139    -  CDS            cat: CAT_ECOLX - Experimental evidence at protein level: Swiss-Prot protein existence level 1. This enzyme is an effector of chloramphenicol resistance in bacteria. From Escherichia coli. This protein is used as a marker in many commonly used cloning vectors, such as pACYC184.
   1140..1237    -  promoter       cat promoter: promoter of the E. coli cat gene encoding chloramphenicol acetyltransferase
   1321..1909    +  rep_origin     ori: high-copy-number ColE1/pMB1/pBR322/pUC origin of replication
>Addgene plasmid #233814 | pWN022 | addgene full sequence | sequence record 469335 | Addgene NGS Result
TCGGTCTCATTCTGGATCAGTGGAACTAAACTTGCGTGAAACGGAGCTTTGTTTGGGCCTGCCAGGAGGG
GACACAGTAGCTCCTGTGACAGGGAATAAAAGGGGTTTCTCTGAAACGGTGGATCTAAAGCTAAATCTAA
ACAATGAACCGGCGAATAAGGAGGGTTCTACTACTCACGACGTTGTAACATTTGATAGTAAGGAGAAGAG
CGCCTGTCCTAAGGACCCCGCCAAACCCCCAGCGAAGGCGCAAGTCGTAGGATGGCCTCCGGTAAGAAGC
TACCGTAAGAATGTAATGGTAAGCTGTCAAAAATCATCCGGGGGACCGGAGGCCGCGGCCTTCGTTAAAG
TATCAGGATCCTGAGACCAGACCAATAAAAAACGCCCGGCGGCAACCGAGCGTTCTGAACAAATCCAGAT
GGAGTTCTGAGGTCATTACTGGATCTATCAACAGGAGTCCAAGCGAGCTCGATATCAAATTACGCCCCGC
CCTGCCACTCATCGCAGTACTGTTGTAATTCATTAAGCATTCTGCCGACATGGAAGCCATCACAAACGGC
ATGATGAACCTGAATCGCCAGCGGCATCAGCACCTTGTCGCCTTGCGTATAATATTTGCCCATGGTGAAA
ACGGGGGCGAAGAAGTTGTCCATATTGGCCACGTTTAAATCAAAACTGGTGAAACTCACCCAGGGATTGG
CTGAAACGAAAAACATATTCTCAATAAACCCTTTAGGGAAATAGGCCAGGTTTTCACCGTAACACGCCAC
ATCTTGCGAATATATGTGTAGAAACTGCCGGAAATCGTCGTGGTATTCACTCCAGAGCGATGAAAACGTT
TCAGTTTGCTCATGGAAAACGGTGTAACAAGGGTGAACACTATCCCATATCACCAGCTCACCGTCTTTCA
TTGCCATACGAAATTCCGGATGAGCATTCATCAGGCGGGCAAGAATGTGAATAAAGGCCGGATAAAACTT
GTGCTTATTTTTCTTTACGGTCTTTAAAAAGGCCGTAATATCCAGCTGAACGGTCTGGTTATAGGTACAT
TGAGCAACTGACTGAAATGCCTCAAAATGTTCTTTACGATGCCATTGGGATATATCAACGGTGGTATATC
CAGTGATTTTTTTCTCCATTTTAGCTTCCTTAGCTCCTGAAAATCTCGATAACTCAAAAAATACGCCCGG
TAGTGATCTTATTTCATTATGGTGAAAGTTGGAACCTCTTACGTGCCCGATCAATCATGACCAAAATCCC
TTAACGTGAGTTTTCGTTCCACTGAGCGTCAGACCCCGTAGAAAAGATCAAAGGATCTTCTTGAGATCCT
TTTTTTCTGCGCGTAATCTGCTGCTTGCAAACAAAAAAACCACCGCTACCAGCGGTGGTTTGTTTGCCGG
ATCAAGAGCTACCAACTCTTTTTCCGAAGGTAACTGGCTTCAGCAGAGCGCAGATACCAAATACTGTTCT
TCTAGTGTAGCCGTAGTTAGGCCACCACTTCAAGAACTCTGTAGCACCGCCTACATACCTCGCTCTGCTA
ATCCTGTTACCAGTGGCTGCTGCCAGTGGCGATAAGTCGTGTCTTACCGGGTTGGACTCAAGACGATAGT
TACCGGATAAGGCGCAGCGGTCGGGCTGAACGGGGGGTTCGTGCACACAGCCCAGCTTGGAGCGAACGAC
CTACACCGAACTGAGATACCTACAGCGTGAGCTATGAGAAAGCGCCACGCTTCCCGAAGGGAGAAAGGCG
GACAGGTATCCGGTAAGCGGCAGGGTCGGAACAGGAGAGCGCACGAGGGAGCTTCCAGGGGGAAACGCCT
GGTATCTTTATAGTCCTGTCGGGTTTCGCCACCTCTGACTTGAGCGTCGATTTTTGTGATGCTCGTCAGG
GGGGCGGAGCCTATGGAAAAACGCCAGCAACGCGGCCTTTTTACGGTTCCTGGCCTTTTGCTGGCCTTTT
GCTCACATGTTCTTTCCTGCGTTATCCCCTGATTCTGTGGATAACCGTAG
